>Addgene plasmid #83158 | Hs.KRAS4b E37G | depositor full sequence | sequence record 158121 | Full Sequence
TTAACGCTAGCATGGATGTTTTCCCAGTCACGACGTTGTAAAACGACGGCCAGTCTTAAAATTCGAGCTC
GGTCCGAGGATCCGAAATAATGATTTTATTTTGACTGATAGTGACCTGTTCGTTGCAACAAATTGATAAG
CAATGCTTTTTTATAATGCCAACTTTGTACAAAAAAGTTGGCACCATGACTGAATATAAACTTGTGGTAG
TTGGAGCTGGTGGCGTAGGCAAGAGTGCCTTGACGATACAGCTAATTCAGAATCATTTTGTGGACGAATA
TGATCCAACAATAGGGGATTCCTACAGGAAGCAAGTAGTAATTGATGGAGAAACCTGTCTCTTGGATATT
CTCGACACAGCAGGTCAAGAGGAGTACAGTGCAATGAGGGACCAGTACATGAGGACTGGGGAGGGCTTTC
TTTGTGTATTTGCCATAAATAATACTAAATCATTTGAAGATATTCACCATTATAGAGAACAAATTAAAAG
AGTTAAGGACTCTGAAGATGTACCTATGGTCCTAGTAGGAAATAAATGTGATTTGCCTTCTAGAACAGTA
GACACAAAACAGGCTCAGGACTTAGCAAGAAGTTATGGAATTCCTTTTATTGAAACATCAGCAAAGACAA
GACAGGGTGTTGATGATGCCTTCTATACATTAGTTCGAGAAATTCGAAAACATAAAGAAAAGATGAGCAA
AGATGGTAAAAAGAAGAAAAAGAAGTCAAAGACAAAGTGTGTAATTATGTAATCAACTTTCTTGTACAAA
GTTGGCATTATAGGAAAGCATTGCTTATCAATTTGTTGCAACGAACAGGTCACTATCAGTCAAAATAAAA
TCATTATTTGCATGCAAGCTTAGATCCTCTAGACCAGCCAGGACAGAAATGCCTCGACTTCGCTGCTACC
CAAGGTTGCCGGGTGACGCACACCGTGGAAACGGATGAAGGCACGAACCCAGTGGACATAAGCCTGTTCG
GTTCGTAAGCTGTAATGCAAGTAGCGTATGCGCTCACGCAACTGGTCCAGAACCTTGACCGAACGCAGCG
GTGGTAACGGCGCAGTGGCGGTTTTCATGGCTTGTTATGACTGTTTTTTTGGGGTACAGTCTATGCCTCG
GGCATCCAAGCAGCAAGCGCGTTACGCCGTGGGTCGATGTTTGATGTTATGGAGCAGCAACGATGTTACG
CAGCAGGGCAGTCGCCCTAAAACAAAGTTAAACATTATGAGGGAAGCGGTGATCGCCGAAGTATCGACTC
AACTATCAGAGGTAGTTGGCGTCATCGAGCGCCATCTCGAACCGACGTTGCTGGCCGTACATTTGTACGG
CTCCGCAGTGGATGGCGGCCTGAAGCCACACAGTGATATTGATTTGCTGGTTACGGTGACCGTAAGGCTT
GATGAAACAACGCGGCGAGCTTTGATCAACGACCTTTTGGAAACTTCGGCTTCCCCTGGAGAGAGCGAGA
TTCTCCGCGCTGTAGAAGTCACCATTGTTGTGCACGACGACATCATTCCGTGGCGTTATCCAGCTAAGCG
CGAACTGCAATTTGGAGAATGGCAGCGCAATGACATTCTTGCAGGTATCTTCGAGCCAGCCACGATCGAC
ATTGATCTGGCTATCTTGCTGACAAAAGCAAGAGAACATAGCGTTGCCTTGGTAGGTCCAGCGGCGGAGG
AACTCTTTGATCCGGTTCCTGAACAGGATCTATTTGAGGCGCTAAATGAAACCTTAACGCTATGGAACTC
GCCGCCCGACTGGGCTGGCGATGAGCGAAATGTAGTGCTTACGTTGTCCCGCATTTGGTACAGCGCAGTA
ACCGGCAAAATCGCGCCGAAGGATGTCGCTGCCGACTGGGCAATGGAGCGCCTGCCGGCCCAGTATCAGC
CCGTCATACTTGAAGCTAGACAGGCTTATCTTGGACAAGAAGAAGATCGCTTGGCCTCGCGCGCAGATCA
GTTGGAAGAATTTGTCCACTACGTGAAAGGCGAGATCACCAAGGTAGTCGGCAAATAACCCTCGAGCCAC
CCATGACCAAAATCCCTTAACGTGAGTTACGCGTCGTTCCACTGAGCGTCAGACCCCGTAGAAAAGATCA
AAGGATCTTCTTGAGATCCTTTTTTTCTGCGCGTAATCTGCTGCTTGCAAACAAAAAAACCACCGCTACC
AGCGGTGGTTTGTTTGCCGGATCAAGAGCTACCAACTCTTTTTCCGAAGGTAACTGGCTTCAGCAGAGCG
CAGATACCAAATACTGTCCTTCTAGTGTAGCCGTAGTTAGGCCACCACTTCAAGAACTCTGTAGCACCGC
CTACATACCTCGCTCTGCTAATCCTGTTACCAGTGGCTGCTGCCAGTGGCGATAAGTCGTGTCTTACCGG
GTTGGACTCAAGACGATAGTTACCGGATAAGGCGCAGCGGTCGGGCTGAACGGGGGGTTCGTGCACACAG
CCCAGCTTGGAGCGAACGACCTACACCGAACTGAGATACCTACAGCGTGAGCATTGAGAAAGCGCCACGC
TTCCCGAAGGGAGAAAGGCGGACAGGTATCCGGTAAGCGGCAGGGTCGGAACAGGAGAGCGCACGAGGGA
GCTTCCAGGGGGAAACGCCTGGTATCTTTATAGTCCTGTCGGGTTTCGCCACCTCTGACTTGAGCGTCGA
TTTTTGTGATGCTCGTCAGGGGGGCGGAGCCTATGGAAAAACGCCAGCAACGCGGCCTTTTTACGGTTCC
TGGCCTTTTGCTGGCCTTTTGCTCACATGTTCTTTCCTGCGTTATCCCCTGATTCTGTGGATAACCGTAT
TACCGCCTTTGAGTGAGCTGATACCGCTCGCCGCAGCCGAACGACCGAGCGCAGCGAGTCAGTGAGCGAG
GAAGCGGAAGAGCGCCCAATACGCAAACCGCCTCTCCCCGCGCGTTGGCCGATTCATTAATGCAGCTGGC
ACGACAGGTTTCCCGACTGGAAAGCGGGCAGTGAGCGCAACGCAATTAATACGCGTACCGCTAGCCAGGA
AGAGTTTGTAGAAACGCAAAAAGGCCATCCGTCAGGATGGCCTTCTGCTTAGTTTGATGCCTGGCAGTTT
ATGGCGGGCGTCCTGCCCGCCACCCTCCGGGCCGTTGCTTCACAACGTTCAAATCCGCTCCCGGCGGATT
TGTCCTACTCAGGAGAGCGTTCACCGACAAACAACAGATAAAACGAAAGGCCCAGTCTTCCGACTGAGCC
TTTCGTTTTATTTGATGCCTGGCAGTTCCCTACTCTCGCG
Features (pLannotate 1.2.2; 11 found; start..end, strand, type, name):
     18..54      -  CDS            lacZα (fragment): LacZα fragment of β-galactosidase; lacZ fragment
     85..180     +  protein_bind   attL3: mutant version of attL; recombination site for the Gateway® LR reaction LR Clonase™
    186..752     +  CDS            K-Ras: human small GTPase proto-oncoprotein
    757..850     -  protein_bind   attL2 (fragment): mutant version of attL; recombination site for the Gateway® LR reaction LR Clonase™
    965..988     +  promoter       Pc promoter (fragment): intI1 (promoter lies within the coding sequence); class 1 integron promoter
   1164..1220    +  CDS            GmR (fragment): gentamycin acetyltransferase; aacC1; confers resistance to gentamycin
   1227..2018    +  CDS            SmR: aminoglycoside adenylyltransferase (Murphy, 1985); aadA; confers resistance to spectinomycin and streptomycin
   2111..2699    +  rep_origin     ori: high-copy-number ColE1/pMB1/pBR322/pUC origin of replication
   2882..2974    +  CDS            lacI (fragment): lac repressor; lacI; The lac repressor binds to the lac operator to inhibit transcription in E. coli. This inhibition can be relieved by adding lactose or isopropyl-β-D-thiogalactopyranoside (IPTG).
   3029..3056    -  terminator     rrnB T2 terminator: transcription terminator T2 from the E. coli rrnB gene
   3188..3231    +  terminator     rrnB T1 terminator: Escherichia coli rrnB; transcription terminator T1 from the E. coli rrnB gene
