[The description below was written by a language model from this plasmid's Addgene catalogue record and pLannotate feature annotations shown in this document.]
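Description:
Hs.KRAS4b E37G is a Gateway entry clone built on the pDonor-255 backbone, carrying the human KRAS4B open reading frame (567 bp, derived from the reference transcript for the 4B splice isoform) with an E37G substitution. The whole plasmid is about 3.3 kb. It is propagated in E. coli from a high-copy ColE1/pUC-type origin and selected with spectinomycin through an aadA (SmR) aminoglycoside adenylyltransferase gene. That gene appears to be driven by a class 1 integron Pc promoter remnant lying upstream, alongside a short non-functional gentamicin-resistance fragment. rrnB T1 and T2 terminators sit upstream of the cloning region, where they can insulate the insert from read-through transcription. The small lacZα and lacI fragments are backbone remnants.

The K-Ras coding sequence is flanked by attL recombination sites. The automated annotation labels these attL3 and a partial attL2, so the exact identity of the upstream site should be checked against the sequence rather than assumed. There is no promoter for expressing the insert, as is normal for an entry clone. The ORF is instead intended to be moved by an LR Clonase reaction into destination vectors that supply the promoter, tags and host-specific elements. Because the insert retains its stop codon, it suits native expression or N-terminal fusions but not C-terminal tagging, which fits a protein whose C-terminus must be free for lipid processing. Residue 37 lies in the effector-binding (switch I) region of Ras, and E37G is classically used as an effector-domain mutant that alters the selectivity of downstream partner binding, although the record does not state a specific application.
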