Addgene plasmid #83158: Hs.KRAS4b E37G
Purpose: Gateway ORF Entry clone of human KRAS4B [NM_004985.4 ] with stop codon (for native or N-terminal fusions), E37G mutation
Depositing lab: Dominic Esposito. Depositing organization: National Cancer Institute (NCI).
Backbone
  Vector backbone: pDonor-255
  Backbone size w/o insert (bp): 2693
  Vector type: Gateway Entry Clone
Growth in bacteria
  Bacterial resistance: Spectinomycin, 50 μg/mL
  Growth temperature: 37°C
  Growth strain: DH10B
  Copy number: High Copy
Gene/Insert
  Gene/Insert name: KRAS
  Species: H. sapiens (human)
  Insert size (bp): 567
  Mutation: E37G
  GenBank ID: NM_004985.4
  Entrez Gene: KRAS (a.k.a. 'C-K-RAS, C-K-RAS, CFC2, K-RAS2A, K-RAS2B, K-RAS4A, K-RAS4B, K-Ras, K-Ras 2, KI-RAS, KRAS1, KRAS2, NS, NS3, OES, RALD, RASK2, c-Ki-ras, c-Ki-ras2)
  Cloning method: Gateway Cloning
  Sequencing primers: 5′ M13F 23-mer (5'-CCCAGTCACGACGTTGTAAAACG); 3′ attLR 23-mer (5'-TAACATCAGAGATTTTGAGACAC)
Terms and licenses: Academic/Nonprofit Terms; Industry Terms: Not Available to Industry
How to cite: Hs.KRAS4b E37G was a gift from Dominic Esposito (Addgene plasmid # 83158 ; http://n2t.net/addgene:83158 ; RRID:Addgene_83158)
