>Addgene plasmid #83158 | Hs.KRAS4b E37G | addgene partial sequence | sequence record 159150 | M13pUC-Fwd 5'-CCCAGTCACGACGTTGTAAAACG-3'
AATTCGAGCTCGGTCCGAGGATCCGAAATAATGATTTTATTTTGACTGATAGTGACCTGTTCGTTGCAAC
AAATTGATAAGCAATGCTTTTTTATAATGCCAACTTTGTACAAAAAAGTTGGCACCATGACTGAATATAA
ACTTGTGGTAGTTGGAGCTGGTGGCGTAGGCAAGAGTGCCTTGACGATACAGCTAATTCAGAATCATTTT
GTGGACGAATATGATCCAACAATAGGGGATTCCTACAGGAAGCAAGTAGTAATTGATGGAGAAACCTGTC
TCTTGGATATTCTCGACACAGCAGGTCAAGAGGAGTACAGTGCAATGAGGGACCAGTACATGAGGACTGG
GGAGGGCTTTCTTTGTGTATTTGCCATAAATAATACTAAATCATTTGAAGATATTCACCATTATAGAGAA
CAAATTAAAAGAGTTAAGGACTCTGAAGATGTACCTATGGTCCTAGTAGGAAATAAATGTGATTTGCCTT
CTAGAACAGTAGACACAAAACAGGCTCAGGACTTAGCAAGAAGTTATGGAATTCCTTTTATTGAAACATC
AGCAAAGACAAGACAGGGTGTTGATGATG
